Addgene plasmid #60075: RFN_EGFP_83
Purpose: Expresses a pair of control multiplex gRNAs targeting EGFP for use with dimeric hFokI-dCas9 nuclease
Depositing lab: Keith Joung. Depositing organization: Massachusetts General Hospital. Publication: Dimeric CRISPR RNA-guided FokI nucleases for highly specific genome editing. Tsai SQ, Wyvekens N, Khayter C, Foden JA, Thapar V, Reyon D, Goodwin MJ, Aryee MJ, Joung JK. Nat Biotechnol. 2014 Apr 25. doi: 10.1038/nbt.2908. PubMed 24770325.
Backbone
  Vector backbone: pSQT1313
  Backbone manufacturer: Joung lab (Addgene plasmid # 53370)
  Vector type: Mammalian Expression, CRISPR
Growth in bacteria
  Bacterial resistance: Ampicillin, 100 μg/mL
  Growth temperature: 37°C
  Growth strain: XL1 Blue
  Copy number: High Copy
Gene/Insert
  Gene/Insert name: pair of multiplex gRNAs targeting EGFP (alt name: EGFP gRNA pair #83)
  Promoter: U6
  Cloning method: Unknown
  Sequencing primers: 5′ OS280 (5’-CAGGGTTATTGTCTCATGAGCGG-3’)
Terms and licenses: Academic/Nonprofit Terms; Industry Terms: Not Available to Industry
Depositor comments: Left gRNA target site: AGGAGGACGGCAACATCCTG Right gRNA target site: CAGCTCGATGCGGTTCACCA
How to cite: RFN_EGFP_83 was a gift from Keith Joung (Addgene plasmid # 60075 ; http://n2t.net/addgene:60075 ; RRID:Addgene_60075)
