[The description below was written by a language model from this plasmid's Addgene catalogue record.]
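Description:
RFN_EGFP_83 is a mammalian expression CRISPR plasmid built on the pSQT1313 backbone, a vector designed for expressing two guide RNAs together from a single construct. It is propagated in E. coli as a high-copy plasmid under ampicillin selection. The record does not list a mammalian selection marker or reporter, and no feature table is provided, so details such as the bacterial origin of replication or terminator elements are not stated.

The payload is a pair of multiplexed gRNAs, designated EGFP gRNA pair #83, placed under the control of a U6 promoter, the RNA polymerase III promoter commonly used to drive small, uncapped RNAs such as guide RNAs in mammalian cells. The two guides, a "left" and a "right" gRNA, recognise two separate half-sites within the EGFP coding sequence. This arrangement is intended for dimeric RNA-guided FokI nucleases (RFNs), in which catalytically inactive Cas9 is fused to the FokI nuclease domain. Because FokI cuts only as a dimer, cleavage requires two hFokI-dCas9 monomers to be recruited side by side by the two gRNAs, so both target sites must be bound for a double-strand break to form. This requirement raises specificity relative to a single-guide nuclease. The plasmid supplies only the guides; the hFokI-dCas9 protein must come from a separate construct, and the record does not describe how the two gRNAs are processed from the multiplex cassette.

The construct is described as a control gRNA pair, typically used to test RFN activity against EGFP, for example in cells carrying an EGFP reporter where successful editing disrupts fluorescence.
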