>Addgene plasmid #60075 | RFN_EGFP_83 | addgene partial sequence | sequence record 98240 | LKO1_5 5'-GACTATCATATGCTTACCGT-3'
AAGGACGAAACACCGTTCACTGCCGTATAGGCAGAGGAGGACGGCAACATCCTGGTTTTAGAGCTAGAAA
TAGCAAGTTAAAATAAGGCTAGTCCGTTATCAACTTGAAAAAGTGGCACCGAGTCGGTGCGTTCACTGCC
GTATAGGCAGCAGCTCGATGCGGTTCACCAGTTTTAGAGCTAGAAATAGCAAGTTAAAATAAGGCTAGTC
CGTTATCAACTTGAAAAAGTGGCACCGAGTCGGTGCGTTCACTGCCGTATAGGCAGTTTTTTTAAGCTTG
GGCCGCTCGAGGTACCTCTCTACATATGACATGTGAGCAAAAGGCCAGCAAAAGGCCAGGAACCGTAAAA
AGGCCGCGTTGCTGGCGTTTTTCCATAGGCTCCGCCCCCCTGACGAGCATCACAAAAATCGACGCTCAAG
TCAGAGGTGGCGAAACCCGACAGGACTATAAAGATACCAGGCGTTTCCCCCTGGAAGCTCCCTCGTGCGC
TCTCCTGTTCCGACCCTGCCGCTTACCGGATACCTGTCCGCCTTTCTCCCTTCGGGAAGCGTGGCGCTTT
CTCATAGCTCACGCTGTAGGTATCTCAGTTCGGTGTAGGTCGTTCGCTCCAAGCTGGGCTGTGTGCACGA
ACCCCCCGTTCAGCCCGACCGCTGCGCCTTATCCGGTAACTATCGTCTTGAGTCCAACCCGGTAAGACAC
GACTTATCGCCACTGGCAGCAGCCACTGGTAACAGGATTAGCAGAGCGAGGTATGTAGGCGGTGCTACAG
AGTTCTTGAAGTGG
