>Addgene plasmid #60075 | RFN_EGFP_83 | addgene partial sequence | sequence record 98246 | ASK-FN2 5'-CGGCCTTTTTACGGTTCCTG-3'
TAGAGAGGTACCTCGAGCGGCCCAAGCTTAAAAAAACTGCCTATACGGCAGTGAACGCACCGACTCGGTG
CCACTTTTTCAAGTTGATAACGGACTAGCCTTATTTTAACTTGCTATTTCTAGCTCTAAAACTGGTGAAC
CGCATCGAGCTGCTGCCTATACGGCAGTGAACGCACCGACTCGGTGCCACTTTTTCAAGTTGATAACGGA
CTAGCCTTATTTTAACTTGCTATTTCTAGCTCTAAAACCAGGATGTTGCCGTCCTCCTCTGCCTATACGG
CAGTGAACGGTGTTTCGTCCTTTCCACAAGATATATAAAGCCAAGAAATCGAAATACTTTCAAGTTACGG
TAAGCATATGATAGTCCATTTTAAAACATAATTTTAAAACTGCAAACTACCCAAGAAATTATTACTTTCT
ACGTCACGTATTTTGTACTAATATCTTTGTGTTTACAGTCAAATTAATTCTAATTATCTCTCTAACAGCC
TTGTATCGTATATGCAAATATGAAGGAATCATGGGAAATAGGCCCTCTTCCTGCCCGACCTTGGTACCGG
ATCCAGTCGACTGAATTGGTTCCTTTAAAGCCTGCTTTTTTGTACAGCTAGCGACGTCAGGTGGCACTTT
TCGGGGAAATGTGCGCGGAACCCCTATTTGTTTATTTTTCTAAATACATTCAAATATGTATCCGCTCATG
AGACAATAACCCTGATAAATGCTTCAATAATATTGAAAAAGGAAGAGTATGAGTATTCAACATTTCCGTG
TCGCCCTTATTCCCTTT
